>Addgene plasmid #178015 | pBAD-HisD-mNG-Hv-Kbp | addgene full sequence | sequence record 351350 | Addgene NGS Result
CAGAGAAGAAACCAATTGTCCATATTGCATCAGACATTGCCGTCACTGCGTCTTTTACTGGCTCTTCTCG
CTAACCAAACCGGTAACCCCGCTTATTAAAAGCATTCTGTAACAAAGCGGGACCAAAGCCATGACAAAAA
CGCGTAACAAAAGTGTCTATAATCACGGCAGAAAAGTCCACATTGATTATTTGCACGGCGTCACACTTTG
CTATGCCATAGCATTTTTATCCATAAGATTAGCGGATCCTACCTGACGCTTTTTATCGCAACTCTCTACT
GTTTCTCCATACCCGTTTTTTGGGCTAACAGGAGGAATTAACCATGGGGAGCCACCATCACCATCACCAT
GGCAGATCTATGGTCTCAAAGGGAGAGGAGGAAAACATGGCTAGTCTGCCTGCTACCCACGAACTGCATA
TTTTTGGCTCCATAAATGGCATCGATTTCGACATGGTAGGCCAAGGCACCGGTAATCCAAACGACGGCTA
TGAGGAGCTGAACCTGAAGTCCACCATGGGCGATCTGCAGTTCAGTCCCTGGATCCTGGTGCCGCACATT
GGGTACGGGTTTCACCAGTATCTTCCCTATCCAGACGGGATGTCACCATTTCAGGCTGCAATGGTCGACG
GGTCCGGATACCAAGTGCACCGCACTATGCAGTTTGAGGACGGTGCCTCACTGACCGTGAATTACAGATA
CACCTACGAAGGATCACATATCAAAGGGGAAGCTCAGGTGGAGGGCACTGGGTTCCCAGCTGACGGCCCT
GTGATGACAAATTCCCTGACAGCCGAGGCCCACATGGGCATCTGGGACTTCGTGAAGAGCGCCGGCAGGA
AGATCGGCATCGGCAGCGAGGAGGCCGCCCCCGCCGCCGACGACCTGAAGAAGGAGCTGGACAGCTACAA
GCTGGGCACCGACGACGTGAAGGTGGAGGTGGTGGGCGACAAGGCCGTGATCACCGGCAACGTGGCCGAC
CAGAGCATCCTGGAGAAGGCCATCGTGGCCGTGGGCAACACCCTGGGCATCAGCAAGGTGGAGAGCAACG
TGGAGGTGCCCGACGCCAAGGAGCCCGTGTTCCACACCGTGAAGAAGGGCGACACCCTGTGGGCCATCGC
CAGCAAGCAGTACGGCAACGGCAGCAAGTACAACGCCATCTTCGAGGCCAACAAGCCCATGCTGAGCCAC
CCCGACAAGATCTACCCCGGCCAGGTGCTGAGGATCCCCGACCTGGGCATGTACTTCGCTGACTGGTGCG
TATCCAAGAAGACTTGCCCCAATGATAAGACTATCGTCTCCACATTTAAGTGGGCTTTTATCACCGACAA
CGGCAAACGCTACCGGTCTACCGCTCGCACCACATACACATTCGCCAAGCCAATGGCCGCAAATTACCTC
AAAAATCAGCCGATGTATGTCTTTCGGAAAACAGAGCTGAAACATTCTAAGACCGAACTGAATTTTAAAG
AGTGGCAAAAGGCCTTTACGGACGTGATGGGCATGGACGAGCTGTATAAGTAATAAGAATTCGAAGCTTG
GCTGTTTTGGTGGATGAGAGAAGATTTTCAGCCTGATACAGATTAAATCAGAACGCAGAAGCGGTCTGAT
AAAACAGAATTTGCCTGGCGGCAGTAGCGCGGTGGTCCCACCTGACCCCATGCCGAACTCAGAAGTGAAA
CGCCGTAGCGCCGATGGTAGTGTGGGGTCTCCCCATGCGAGAGTAGGGAACTGCCAGGCATCAAATAAAA
CGAAAGGCTCAGTCGAAAGACTGGGCCTTTCGTTTTATCTGTTGTTTGTCGGTGAACGCTCTCCTGAGTA
GGACAAATCCGCCGGGAGCGGATTTGAACGTTGCGAAGCAACGGCCCGGAGGGTGGCGGGCAGGACGCCC
GCCATAAACTGCCAGGCATCAAATTAAGCAGAAGGCCATCCTGACGGATGGCCTTTTTGCGTTTCTACAA
ACTCTTTTGTTTATTTTTCTAAATACATTCAAATATGTATCCGCTCATGAGACAATAACCCTGATAAATG
CTTCAATAATATTGAAAAAGGAAGAGTATGAGTATTCAACATTTCCGTGTCGCCCTTATTCCCTTTTTTG
CGGCATTTTGCCTTCCTGTTTTTGCTCACCCAGAAACGCTGGTGAAAGTAAAAGATGCTGAAGATCAGTT
GGGTGCACGAGTGGGTTACATCGAACTGGATCTCAACAGCGGTAAGATCCTTGAGAGTTTTCGCCCCGAA
GAACGTTTTCCAATGATGAGCACTTTTAAAGTTCTGCTATGTGGCGCGGTATTATCCCGTGTTGACGCCG
GGCAAGAGCAACTCGGTCGCCGCATACACTATTCTCAGAATGACTTGGTTGAGTACTCACCAGTCACAGA
AAAGCATCTTACGGATGGCATGACAGTAAGAGAATTATGCAGTGCTGCCATAACCATGAGTGATAACACT
GCGGCCAACTTACTTCTGACAACGATCGGAGGACCGAAGGAGCTAACCGCTTTTTTGCACAACATGGGGG
ATCATGTAACTCGCCTTGATCGTTGGGAACCGGAGCTGAATGAAGCCATACCAAACGACGAGCGTGACAC
CACGATGCCTGTAGCAATGGCAACAACGTTGCGCAAACTATTAACTGGCGAACTACTTACTCTAGCTTCC
CGGCAACAATTAATAGACTGGATGGAGGCGGATAAAGTTGCAGGACCACTTCTGCGCTCGGCCCTTCCGG
CTGGCTGGTTTATTGCTGATAAATCTGGAGCCGGTGAGCGTGGGTCTCGCGGTATCATTGCAGCACTGGG
GCCAGATGGTAAGCCCTCCCGTATCGTAGTTATCTACACGACGGGGAGTCAGGCAACTATGGATGAACGA
AATAGACAGATCGCTGAGATAGGTGCCTCACTGATTAAGCATTGGTAACTGTCAGACCAAGTTTACTCAT
ATATACTTTAGATTGATTTAAAACTTCATTTTTAATTTAAAAGGATCTAGGTGAAGATCCTTTTTGATAA
TCTCATGACCAAAATCCCTTAACGTGAGTTTTCGTTCCACTGAGCGTCAGACCCCGTAGAAAAGATCAAA
GGATCTTCTTGAGATCCTTTTTTTCTGCGCGTAATCTGCTGCTTGCAAACAAAAAAACCACCGCTACCAG
CGGTGGTTTGTTTGCCGGATCAAGAGCTACCAACTCTTTTTCCGAAGGTAACTGGCTTCAGCAGAGCGCA
GATACCAAATACTGTCCTTCTAGTGTAGCCGTAGTTAGGCCACCACTTCAAGAACTCTGTAGCACCGCCT
ACATACCTCGCTCTGCTAATCCTGTTACCAGTGGCTGCTGCCAGTGGCGATAAGTCGTGTCTTACCGGGT
TGGACTCAAGACGATAGTTACCGGATAAGGCGCAGCGGTCGGGCTGAACGGGGGGTTCGTGCACACAGCC
CAGCTTGGAGCGAACGACCTACACCGAACTGAGATACCTACAGCGTGAGCTATGAGAAAGCGCCACGCTT
CCCGAAGGGAGAAAGGCGGACAGGTATCCGGTAAGCGGCAGGGTCGGAACAGGAGAGCGCACGAGGGAGC
TTCCAGGGGGAAACGCCTGGTATCTTTATAGTCCTGTCGGGTTTCGCCACCTCTGACTTGAGCGTCGATT
TTTGTGATGCTCGTCAGGGGGGCGGAGCCTATGGAAAAACGCCAGCAACGCGGCCTTTTTACGGTTCCTG
GCCTTTTGCTGGCCTTTTGCTCACATGTTCTTTCCTGCGTTATCCCCTGATTCTGTGGATAACCGTATTA
CCGCCTTTGAGTGAGCTGATACCGCTCGCCGCAGCCGAACGACCGAGCGCAGCGAGTCAGTGAGCGAGGA
AGCGGAAGAGCGCCTGATGCGGTATTTTCTCCTTACGCATCTGTGCGGTATTTCACACCGCATATGGTGC
ACTCTCAGTACAATCTGCTCTGATGCCGCATAGTTAAGCCAGTATACACTCCGCTATCGCTACGTGACTG
GGTCATGGCTGCGCCCCGACACCCGCCAACACCCGCTGACGCGCCCTGACGGGCTTGTCTGCTCCCGGCA
TCCGCTTACAGACAAGCTGTGACCGTCTCCGGGAGCTGCATGTGTCAGAGGTTTTCACCGTCATCACCGA
AACGCGCGAGGCAGCAGATCAATTCGCGCGCGAAGGCGAAGCGGCATGCATAATGTGCCTGTCAAATGGA
CGAAGCAGGGATTCTGCAAACCCTATGCTACTCCGTCAAGCCGTCAATTGTCTGATTCGTTACCAATTAT
GACAACTTGACGGCTACATCATTCACTTTTTCTTCACAACCGGCACGGAACTCGCTCGGGCTGGCCCCGG
TGCATTTTTTAAATACCCGCGAGAAATAGAGTTGATCGTCAAAACCAACATTGCGACCGACGGTGGCGAT
AGGCATCCGGGTGGTGCTCAAAAGCAGCTTCGCCTGGCTGATACGTTGGTCCTCGCGCCAGCTTAAGACG
CTAATCCCTAACTGCTGGCGGAAAAGATGTGACAGACGCGACGGCGACAAGCAAACATGCTGTGCGACGC
TGGCGATATCAAAATTGCTGTCTGCCAGGTGATCGCTGATGTACTGACAAGCCTCGCGTACCCGATTATC
CATCGGTGGATGGAGCGACTCGTTAATCGCTTCCATGCGCCGCAGTAACAATTGCTCAAGCAGATTTATC
GCCAGCAGCTCCGAATAGCGCCCTTCCCCTTGCCCGGCGTTAATGATTTGCCCAAACAGGTCGCTGAAAT
GCGGCTGGTGCGCTTCATCCGGGCGAAAGAACCCCGTATTGGCAAATATTGACGGCCAGTTAAGCCATTC
ATGCCAGTAGGCGCGCGGACGAAAGTAAACCCACTGGTGATACCATTCGCGAGCCTCCGGATGACGACCG
TAGTGATGAATCTCTCCTGGCGGGAACAGCAAAATATCACCCGGTCGGCAAACAAATTCTCGTCCCTGAT
TTTTCACCACCCCCTGACCGCGAATGGTGAGATTGAGAATATAACCTTTCATTCCCAGCGGTCGGTCGAT
AAAAAAATCGAGATAACCGTTGGCCTCAATCGGCGTTAAACCCGCCACCAGATGGGCATTAAACGAGTAT
CCCGGCAGCAGGGGATCATTTTGCGCTTCAGCCATACTTTTCATACTCCCGCCATT
Features (pLannotate 1.2.2; 13 found; start..end, strand, type, name):
      6..290     +  promoter       araBAD promoter: araBAD; promoter of the L-arabinose operon of E. coli; the araC regulatory gene is transcribed in the opposite direction (Guzman et al., 1995)
    333..350     +  CDS            6xHis: 6xHis affinity tag
    360..794     +  CDS            mNeonGreen (fragment): mNeonGreen is a basic (constitutively fluorescent) green/yellow fluorescent protein published in 2013, derived from Branchiostoma lanceolatum. It is reported to be a very rapidly-maturing monomer with moderate acid sensitivity.
   1248..1520    +  CDS            mNeonGreen (fragment): mNeonGreen is a basic (constitutively fluorescent) green/yellow fluorescent protein published in 2013, derived from Branchiostoma lanceolatum. It is reported to be a very rapidly-maturing monomer with moderate acid sensitivity.
   1623..1738    +  ncRNA          5S rRNA: Accession: RF00001 - 5S ribosomal RNA
   1742..1828    +  terminator     rrnB T1 terminator: Escherichia coli rrnB; transcription terminator T1 from the E. coli rrnB gene
   1920..1947    +  terminator     rrnB T2 terminator: transcription terminator T2 from the E. coli rrnB gene
   1966..2057    +  promoter       AmpR promoter: bla
   2058..2918    +  CDS            AmpR: β-lactamase; bla; confers resistance to ampicillin, carbenicillin, and related antibiotics
   3089..3677    +  rep_origin     ori: high-copy-number ColE1/pMB1/pBR322/pUC origin of replication
   3863..4003    -  misc_feature   bom: basis of mobility region from pBR322
   4105..4145    -  CDS            rop (fragment): Rop protein, which maintains plasmids at low copy number; rop
   4267..5145    -  CDS            araC: L-arabinose regulatory protein; araC
