[The description below was written by a language model from this plasmid's Addgene catalogue record and pLannotate feature annotations shown in this document.]
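Description:
pBAD-HisD-mNG-Hv-Kbp is a 5,166 bp bacterial expression plasmid built on the pBAD-HisD backbone for arabinose-inducible production of a green fluorescent potassium indicator in E. coli. It replicates from a ColE1/pMB1-family origin, accompanied by the pBR322 bom region and a short remnant of rop. The catalogue lists it as low copy, although the automated annotation labels the origin generically as high copy. Selection is by ampicillin through the β-lactamase gene driven by its own promoter.

The expression cassette is controlled by the araBAD promoter, with the araC regulator encoded on the opposite strand, so that transcription is kept low in the absence of L-arabinose and switched on when it is added. Downstream of the promoter sits an N-terminal 6xHis tag for metal-affinity purification, followed by the 1,164 bp synthetic mNG-Hv-Kbp insert. The feature table detects mNeonGreen as two separate fragments flanking an unannotated stretch of roughly 450 bp. This fits an insertion-type sensor design in which a potassium-binding protein (Kbp) domain is placed within the fluorescent protein so that ion binding alters fluorescence. The record does not spell out what "Hv" denotes or the exact domain boundaries. Transcription ends at the rrnB T1 and T2 terminators, which are preceded by a 5S rRNA segment carried over from the rrnB region.

The plasmid is intended for bacterial expression of the indicator. The His tag makes it suited to purifying the protein for in vitro characterisation, in line with the associated work on tuning the sensitivity of genetically encoded potassium sensors by structure-guided design and genome mining.
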