Addgene plasmid #178015: pBAD-HisD-mNG-Hv-Kbp
Purpose: Bacterial expression of green fluorescent potassium indicator mNG-Hv-Kbp
Depositing lab: Edward Boyden. Depositing organization: Massachusetts Institute of Technology. Publication: Tuning the Sensitivity of Genetically Encoded Fluorescent Potassium Indicators through Structure-Guided and Genome Mining Strategies. Torres Cabán CC, Yang M, Lai C, Yang L, Subach FV, Smith BO, Piatkevich KD, Boyden ES. ACS Sens. 2022 May 27;7(5):1336-1346. doi: 10.1021/acssensors.1c02201. Epub 2022 Apr 15. PubMed 35427452.
Backbone
  Vector backbone: pBAD-HisD
  Total vector size (bp): 5166
  Vector type: Bacterial Expression
Growth in bacteria
  Bacterial resistance: Ampicillin, 100 μg/mL
  Growth temperature: 37°C
  Growth strain: DH5alpha
  Copy number: Low Copy
Gene/Insert
  Gene/Insert name: mNG-Hv-Kbp
  Species: Synthetic
  Insert size (bp): 1164
  GenBank ID: OK187810
  Promoter: araB
  Cloning method: Ligation Independent Cloning
  Sequencing primers: 5′ pBAD-Fw; 3′ pBAD-Rv
Terms and licenses: Academic/Nonprofit Terms; Industry Terms: Not Available to Industry
Depositor comments: Please visit https://www.biorxiv.org/content/10.1101/2021.10.07.463355v1 for bioRxiv preprint.
How to cite: pBAD-HisD-mNG-Hv-Kbp was a gift from Edward Boyden (Addgene plasmid # 178015 ; http://n2t.net/addgene:178015 ; RRID:Addgene_178015)
